>Addgene plasmid #163368 | HA-Clover-HIF-1alpha S786D | addgene full sequence | sequence record 322280 | Addgene NGS Result
TCGACGGATCGGGAGATCTCCCGATCCCCTATGGTGCACTCTCAGTACAATCTGCTCTGATGCCGCATAG
TTAAGCCAGTATCTGCTCCCTGCTTGTGTGTTGGAGGTCGCTGAGTAGTGCGCGAGCAAAATTTAAGCTA
CAACAAGGCAAGGCTTGACCGACAATTGCATGAAGAATCTGCTTAGGGTTAGGCGTTTTGCGCTGCTTCG
CGATGTACGGGCCAGATATACGCGTTGACATTGATTATTGACTAGTTATTAATAGTAATCAATTACGGGG
TCATTAGTTCATAGCCCATATATGGAGTTCCGCGTTACATAACTTACGGTAAATGGCCCGCCTGGCTGAC
CGCCCAACGACCCCCGCCCATTGACGTCAATAATGACGTATGTTCCCATAGTAACGCCAATAGGGACTTT
CCATTGACGTCAATGGGTGGAGTATTTACGGTAAACTGCCCACTTGGCAGTACATCAAGTGTATCATATG
CCAAGTACGCCCCCTATTGACGTCAATGACGGTAAATGGCCCGCCTGGCATTATGCCCAGTACATGACCT
TATGGGACTTTCCTACTTGGCAGTACATCTACGTATTAGTCATCGCTATTACCATGGTGATGCGGTTTTG
GCAGTACATCAATGGGCGTGGATAGCGGTTTGACTCACGGGGATTTCCAAGTCTCCACCCCATTGACGTC
AATGGGAGTTTGTTTTGGCACCAAAATCAACGGGACTTTCCAAAATGTCGTAACAACTCCGCCCCATTGA
CGCAAATGGGCGGTAGGCGTGTACGGTGGGAGGTCTATATAAGCAGAGCTCTCTGGCTAACTAGAGAACC
CACTGCTTACTGGCTTATCGAAATTAATACGACTCACTATAGGGAGACCCAAGCTTACCATGGCCTACCC
CTACGACGTGCCCGACTACGCCTCCCTCGGATCCATGGTGAGCAAGGGCGAGGAGCTGTTCACCGGGGTG
GTGCCCATCCTGGTCGAGCTGGACGGCGACGTAAACGGCCACAAGTTCAGCGTCCGCGGCGAGGGCGAGG
GCGATGCCACCAACGGCAAGCTGACCCTGAAGTTCATCTGCACCACCGGCAAGCTGCCCGTGCCCTGGCC
CACCCTCGTGACCACCTTCGGCTACGGCGTGGCCTGCTTCAGCCGCTACCCCGACCACATGAAGCAGCAC
GACTTCTTCAAGTCCGCCATGCCCGAAGGCTACGTCCAGGAGCGCACCATCTCTTTCAAGGACGACGGTA
CCTACAAGACCCGCGCCGAGGTGAAGTTCGAGGGCGACACCCTGGTGAACCGCATCGAGCTGAAGGGCAT
CGACTTCAAGGAGGACGGCAACATCCTGGGGCACAAGCTGGAGTACAACTTCAACAGCCACAACGTCTAT
ATCACGGCCGACAAGCAGAAGAACGGCATCAAGGCTAACTTCAAGATCCGCCACAACGTTGAGGACGGCA
GCGTGCAGCTCGCCGACCACTACCAGCAGAACACCCCCATCGGCGACGGCCCCGTGCTGCTGCCCGACAA
CCACTACCTGAGCCATCAGTCCGCCCTGAGCAAAGACCCCAACGAGAAGCGCGATCACATGGTCCTGCTG
GAGTTCGTGACCGCCGCCGGGATTACACATGGCATGGACGAGCTGTACAAGGGATCCGCCACCATGGAGG
GCGCCGGCGGCGCGAACGACAAGAAAAAGATAAGTTCTGAACGTCGAAAAGAAAAGTCTCGAGATGCAGC
CAGATCTCGGCGAAGTAAAGAATCTGAAGTTTTTTATGAGCTTGCTCATCAGTTGCCACTTCCACATAAT
GTGAGTTCGCATCTTGATAAGGCCTCTGTGATGAGGCTTACCATCAGCTATTTGCGTGTGAGGAAACTTC
TGGATGCTGGTGATTTGGATATTGAAGATGACATGAAAGCACAGATGAATTGCTTTTATTTGAAAGCCTT
GGATGGTTTTGTTATGGTTCTCACAGATGATGGTGACATGATTTACATTTCTGATAATGTGAACAAATAC
ATGGGATTAACTCAGTTTGAACTAACTGGACACAGTGTGTTTGATTTTACTCATCCATGTGACCATGAGG
AAATGAGAGAAATGCTTACACACAGAAATGGCCTTGTGAAAAAGGGTAAAGAACAAAACACACAGCGAAG
CTTTTTTCTCAGAATGAAGTGTACCCTAACTAGCCGAGGAAGAACTATGAACATAAAGTCTGCAACATGG
AAGGTATTGCACTGCACAGGCCACATTCACGTATATGATACCAACAGTAACCAACCTCAGTGTGGGTATA
AGAAACCACCTATGACCTGCTTGGTGCTGATTTGTGAACCCATTCCTCACCCATCAAATATTGAAATTCC
TTTAGATAGCAAGACTTTCCTCAGTCGACACAGCCTGGATATGAAATTTTCTTATTGTGATGAAAGAATT
ACCGAATTGATGGGATATGAGCCAGAAGAACTTTTAGGCCGCTCAATTTATGAATATTATCATGCTTTGG
ACTCTGATCATCTGACCAAAACTCATCATGATATGTTTACTAAAGGACAAGTCACCACAGGACAGTACAG
GATGCTTGCCAAAAGAGGTGGATATGTCTGGGTTGAAACTCAAGCAACTGTCATATATAACACCAAGAAT
TCTCAACCACAGTGCATTGTATGTGTGAATTACGTTGTGAGTGGTATTATTCAGCACGACTTGATTTTCT
CCCTTCAACAAACAGAATGTGTCCTTAAACCGGTTGAATCTTCAGATATGAAAATGACTCAGCTATTCAC
CAAAGTTGAATCAGAAGATACAAGTAGCCTCTTTGACAAACTTAAGAAGGAACCTGATGCTTTAACTTTG
CTGGCCCCAGCCGCTGGAGACACAATCATATCTTTAGATTTTGGCAGCAACGACACAGAAACTGATGACC
AGCAACTTGAGGAAGTACCATTATATAATGATGTAATGCTCCCCTCACCCAACGAAAAATTACAGAATAT
AAATTTGGCAATGTCTCCATTACCCACCGCTGAAACGCCAAAGCCACTTCGAAGTAGTGCTGACCCTGCA
CTCAATCAAGAAGTTGCATTAAAATTAGAACCAAATCCAGAGTCACTGGAACTTTCTTTTACCATGCCCC
AGATTCAGGATCAGACACCTAGTCCTTCCGATGGAAGCACTAGACAAAGTTCACCTGAGCCTAATAGTCC
CAGTGAATATTGTTTTTATGTGGATAGTGATATGGTCAATGAATTCAAGTTGGAATTGGTAGAAAAACTT
TTTGCTGAAGACACAGAAGCAAAGAACCCATTTTCTACTCAGGACACAGATTTAGACTTGGAGATGTTAG
CTCCCTATATCCCAATGGATGATGACTTCCAGTTACGTTCCTTCGATCAGTTGTCACCATTAGAAAGCAG
TTCCGCAAGCCCTGAAAGCGCAAGTCCTCAAAGCACAGTTACAGTATTCCAGCAGACTCAAATACAAGAA
CCTACTGCTAATGCCACCACTACCACTGCCACCACTGATGAATTAAAAACAGTGACAAAAGACCGTATGG
AAGACATTAAAATATTGATTGCATCTCCATCTCCTACCCACATACATAAAGAAACTACTAGTGCCACATC
ATCACCATATAGAGATACTCAAAGTCGGACAGCCTCACCAAACAGAGCAGGAAAAGGAGTCATAGAACAG
ACAGAAAAATCTCATCCAAGAAGCCCTAACGTGTTATCTGTCGCTTTGAGTCAAAGAACTACAGTTCCTG
AGGAAGAACTAAATCCAAAGATACTAGCTTTGCAGAATGCTCAGAGAAAGCGAAAAATGGAACATGATGG
TTCACTTTTTCAAGCAGTAGGAATTGGAACATTATTACAGCAGCCAGACGATCATGCAGCTACTACATCA
CTTTCTTGGAAACGTGTAAAAGGATGCAAATCTAGTGAACAGAATGGAATGGAGCAAAAGACAATTATTT
TAATACCCTCTGATTTAGCATGTAGACTGCTGGGGCAAGATATGGATGAAAGTGGATTACCACAGCTGAC
CAGTTATGATTGTGAAGTTAATGCTCCTATACAAGGCAGCAGAAACCTACTGCAGGGTGAAGAATTACTC
AGAGCTTTGGATCAAGTTAACTGACAATTCTGCAGATATCCATCACACTGGCGGCCGCTCGAGCATGCAT
CTAGAGGGCCCTATTCTATAGTGTCACCTAAATGCTAGAGCTCGCTGATCAGCCTCGACTGTGCCTTCTA
GTTGCCAGCCATCTGTTGTTTGCCCCTCCCCCGTGCCTTCCTTGACCCTGGAAGGTGCCACTCCCACTGT
CCTTTCCTAATAAAATGAGGAAATTGCATCGCATTGTCTGAGTAGGTGTCATTCTATTCTGGGGGGTGGG
GTGGGGCAGGACAGCAAGGGGGAGGATTGGGAAGACAATAGCAGGCATGCTGGGGATGCGGTGGGCTCTA
TGGCTTCTGAGGCGGAAAGAACCAGCTGGGGCTCTAGGGGGTATCCCC
[124 nt withheld, positions 4529-4652]
C
[91 nt withheld, positions 4654-4744]
A
[49 nt withheld, positions 4746-4794]
CCTTTGACGTTGGAGTCCACGTTCTTT
[37 nt withheld, positions 4822-4858]
ACCCTATCTCGGTCTATTCTTTTGATTTATAAGGGATTTTGCCGATTTCGGCCTATTGGTTAAAAAATGA
GCTGATTTAACAAAAATTTAACGCGAATTAATTCTGTGGAATGTGTGTCAGTTAGGGTGTGGAAAGTCCC
CAGGCTCCCCAGCAGGCAGAAGTATGCAAAGCATGCATCTCAATTAGTCAGCAACCAGGTGTGGAAAGTC
CCCAGGCTCCCCAGCAGGCAGAAGTATGCAAAGCATGCATCTCAATTAGTCAGCAACCATAGTCCCGCCC
CTAACTCCGCCCATCCCGCCCCTAACTCCGCCCAGTTCCGCCCATTCTCCGCCCCATGGCTGACTAATTT
TTTTTATTTATGCAGAGGCCGAGGCCGCCTCTGCCTCTGAGCTATTCCAGAAGTAGTGAGGAGGCTTTTT
TGGAGGCCTAGGCTTTTGCAAAAAGCTCCCGGGAGCTTGTATATCCATTTTCGGATCTGATCAAGAGACA
GGATGAGGATCGTTTCGCATGATTGAACAAGATGGATTGCACGCAGGTTCTCCGGCCGCTTGGGTGGAGA
GGCTATTCGGCTATGACTGGGCACAACAGACAATCGGCTGCTCTGATGCCGCCGTGTTCCGGCTGTCAGC
GCAGGGGCGCCCGGTTCTTTTTGTCAAGACCGACCTGTCCGGTGCCCTGAATGAACTGCAGGACGAGGCA
GCGCGGCTATCGTGGCTGGCCACGACGGGCGTTCCTTGCGCAGCTGTGCTCGACGTTGTCACTGAAGCGG
GAAGGGACTGGCTGCTATTGGGCGAAGTGCCGGGGCAGGATCTCCTGTCATCTCACCTTGCTCCTGCCGA
GAAAGTATCCATCATGGCTGATGCAATGCGGCGGCTGCATACGCTTGATCCGGCTACCTGCCCATTCGAC
CACCAAGCGAAACATCGCATCGAGCGAGCACGTACTCGGATGGAAGCCGGTCTTGTCGATCAGGATGATC
TGGACGAAGAGCATCAGGGGCTCGCGCCAGCCGAACTGTTCGCCAGGCTCAAGGCGCGCATGCCCGACGG
CGAGGATCTCGTCGTGACCCATGGCGATGCCTGCTTGCCGAATATCATGGTGGAAAATGGCCGCTTTTCT
GGATTCATCGACTGTGGCCGGCTGGGTGTGGCGGACCGCTATCAGGACATAGCGTTGGCTACCCGTGATA
TTGCTGAAGAGCTTGGCGGCGAATGGGCTGACCGCTTCCTCGTGCTTTACGGTATCGCCGCTCCCGATTC
GCAGCGCATCGCCTTCTATCGCCTTCTTGACGAGTTCTTCTGAGCGGGACTCTGGGGTTCGAAATGACCG
ACCAAGCGACGCCCAACCTGCCATCACGAGATTTCGATTCCACCGCCGCCTTCTATGAAAGGTTGGGCTT
CGGAATCGTTTTCCGGGACGCCGGCTGGATGATCCTCCAGCGCGGGGATCTCATGCTGGAGTTCTTCGCC
CACCCCAACTTGTTTATTGCAGCTTATAATGGTTACAAATAAAGCAATAGCATCACAAATTTCACAAATA
AAGCATTTTTTTCACTGCATTCTAGTTGTGGTTTGTCCAAACTCATCAATGTATCTTATCATGTCTGTAT
ACCGTCGACCTCTAGCTAGAGCTTGGCGTAATCATGGTCATAGCTGTTTCCTGTGTGAAATTGTTATCCG
CTCACAATTCCACACAACATACGAGCCGGAAGCATAAAGTGTAAAGCCTGGGGTGCCTAATGAGTGAGCT
AACTCACATTAATTGCGTTGCGCTCACTGCCCGCTTTCCAGTCGGGAAACCTGTCGTGCCAGCTGCATTA
ATGAATCGGCCAACGCGCGGGGAGAGGCGGTTTGCGTATTGGGCGCTCTTCCGCTTCCTCGCTCACTGAC
TCGCTGCGCTCGGTCGTTCGGCTGCGGCGAGCGGTATCAGCTCACTCAAAGGCGGTAATACGGTTATCCA
CAGAATCAGGGGATAACGCAGGAAAGAACATGTGAGCAAAAGGCCAGCAAAAGGCCAGGAACCGTAAAAA
GGCCGCGTTGCTGGCGTTTTTCCATAGGCTCCGCCCCCCTGACGAGCATCACAAAAATCGACGCTCAAGT
CAGAGGTGGCGAAACCCGACAGGACTATAAAGATACCAGGCGTTTCCCCCTGGAAGCTCCCTCGTGCGCT
CTCCTGTTCCGACCCTGCCGCTTACCGGATACCTGTCCGCCTTTCTCCCTTCGGGAAGCGTGGCGCTTTC
TCATAGCTCACGCTGTAGGTATCTCAGTTCGGTGTAGGTCGTTCGCTCCAAGCTGGGCTGTGTGCACGAA
CCCCCCGTTCAGCCCGACCGCTGCGCCTTATCCGGTAACTATCGTCTTGAGTCCAACCCGGTAAGACACG
ACTTATCGCCACTGGCAGCAGCCACTGGTAACAGGATTAGCAGAGCGAGGTATGTAGGCGGTGCTACAGA
GTTCTTGAAGTGGTGGCCTAACTACGGCTACACTAGAAGAACAGTATTTGGTATCTGCGCTCTGCTGAAG
CCAGTTACCTTCGGAAAAAGAGTTGGTAGCTCTTGATCCGGCAAACAAACCACCGCTGGTAGCGGTGGTT
TTTTTGTTTGCAAGCAGCAGATTACGCGCAGAAAAAAAGGATCTCAAGAAGATCCTTTGATCTTTTCTAC
GGGGTCTGACGCTCAGTGGAACGAAAACTCACGTTAAGGGATTTTGGTCATGAGATTATCAAAAAGGATC
TTCACCTAGATCCTTTTAAATTAAAAATGAAGTTTTAAATCAATCTAAAGTATATATGAGTAAACTTGGT
CTGACAGTTACCAATGCTTAATCAGTGAGGCACCTATCTCAGCGATCTGTCTATTTCGTTCATCCATAGT
TGCCTGACTCCCCGTCGTGTAGATAACTACGATACGGGAGGGCTTACCATCTGGCCCCAGTGCTGCAATG
ATACCGCGAGACCCACGCTCACCGGCTCCAGATTTATCAGCAATAAACCAGCCAGCCGGAAGGGCCGAGC
GCAGAAGTGGTCCTGCAACTTTATCCGCCTCCATCCAGTCTATTAATTGTTGCCGGGAAGCTAGAGTAAG
TAGTTCGCCAGTTAATAGTTTGCGCAACGTTGTTGCCATTGCTACAGGCATCGTGGTGTCACGCTCGTCG
TTTGGTATGGCTTCATTCAGCTCCGGTTCCCAACGATCAAGGCGAGTTACATGATCCCCCATGTTGTGCA
AAAAAGCGGTTAGCTCCTTCGGTCCTCCGATCGTTGTCAGAAGTAAGTTGGCCGCAGTGTTATCACTCAT
GGTTATGGCAGCACTGCATAATTCTCTTACTGTCATGCCATCCGTAAGATGCTTTTCTGTGACTGGTGAG
TACTCAACCAAGTCATTCTGAGAATAGTGTATGCGGCGACCGAGTTGCTCTTGCCCGGCGTCAATACGGG
ATAATACCGCGCCACATAGCAGAACTTTAAAAGTGCTCATCATTGGAAAACGTTCTTCGGGGCGAAAACT
CTCAAGGATCTTACCGCTGTTGAGATCCAGTTCGATGTAACCCACTCGTGCACCCAACTGATCTTCAGCA
TCTTTTACTTTCACCAGCGTTTCTGGGTGAGCAAAAACAGGAAGGCAAAATGCCGCAAAAAAGGGAATAA
GGGCGACACGGAAATGTTGAATACTCATACTCTTCCTTTTTCAATATTATTGAAGCATTTATCAGGGTTA
TTGTCTCATGAGCGGATACATATTTGAATGTATTTAGAAAAATAAACAAATAGGGGTTCCGCGCACATTT
CCCCGAAAAGTGCCACCTGACG
Features (pLannotate 1.2.2; 22 found; start..end, strand, type, name):
     30..82      -  misc_feature   bom (fragment): basis of mobility region from pBR322
    237..616     +  enhancer       CMV enhancer: human cytomegalovirus immediate early enhancer
    617..820     +  promoter       CMV promoter: human cytomegalovirus (CMV) immediate early promoter
    816..849     +  LTR            5' LTR (truncated) (fragment): truncated 5' long terminal repeat (LTR) from HIV-1
    865..883     +  promoter       T7 promoter: promoter for bacteriophage T7 RNA polymerase
    945..1661    +  CDS            Clover: Clover is a basic (constitutively fluorescent) green/yellow fluorescent protein published in 2012, derived from Aequorea victoria. It is reported to be a rapidly-maturing weak dimer with high acid sensitivity.
   1674..4151    +  CDS            HIF1A: HIF1A_HUMAN - Also known as BHLHE78, MOP1 From Homo sapiens (Human).
   4215..4233    -  promoter       SP6 promoter: promoter for bacteriophage SP6 RNA polymerase
   4259..4483    +  polyA_signal   bGH poly(A) signal: bovine growth hormone polyadenylation signal
   4487..4508    +  promoter       SV40 promoter (fragment): SV40 enhancer and early promoter
   4529..4957    +  rep_origin     f1 ori (sequence partly withheld): f1 bacteriophage origin of replication; arrow indicates direction of (+) strand synthesis
   4971..5300    +  promoter       SV40 promoter: SV40 enhancer and early promoter
   5367..6158    +  CDS            neo: KKA2_KLEPN - Also known as kan, nptII. Experimental evidence at protein level: Swiss-Prot protein existence level 1. Resistance to kanamycin, neomycin, paromomycin, ribostamycin, butirosin and gentamicin B. From Klebsiella pneumoniae.
   6182..6340    +  CDS            ble (fragment): BLE_KLEPN - Experimental evidence at protein level: Swiss-Prot protein existence level 1. Binding protein with a strong affinity to the bleomycin family of antibiotics. Binds to CL990; an antimitotic-antibiotic compound. From Klebsiella pneumoniae.
   6335..6456    +  polyA_signal   SV40 poly(A) signal: SV40 polyadenylation signal
   6529..6545    -  protein_bind   lac operator: The lac repressor binds to the lac operator to inhibit transcription in E. coli. This inhibition can be relieved by adding lactose or isopropyl-β-D-thiogalactopyranoside (IPTG). lac repressor encoded by lacI
   6553..6583    -  promoter       lac promoter: promoter for the E. coli lac operon
   6598..6619    -  protein_bind   CAP binding site: CAP binding activates transcription in the presence of cAMP. E. coli catabolite activator protein
   6632..6724    -  CDS            lacI (fragment): lac repressor; lacI; The lac repressor binds to the lac operator to inhibit transcription in E. coli. This inhibition can be relieved by adding lactose or isopropyl-β-D-thiogalactopyranoside (IPTG).
   6907..7495    -  rep_origin     ori: high-copy-number ColE1/pMB1/pBR322/pUC origin of replication
   7666..8526    -  CDS            AmpR: β-lactamase; bla; confers resistance to ampicillin, carbenicillin, and related antibiotics
   8527..8631    -  promoter       AmpR promoter: bla
