[The description below was written by a language model from this plasmid's Addgene catalogue record and pLannotate feature annotations shown in this document.]
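Description:
HA-Clover-HIF-1alpha S786D is a mammalian expression plasmid of about 8.7 kb. It was made by site-directed mutagenesis of the corresponding wild-type HA-Clover-HIF-1alpha construct, and its HIF1A coding sequence came originally from a pcDNA3-based HA-HIF1alpha plasmid. The layout of the feature table is consistent with a pcDNA3-type backbone. In E. coli the plasmid is maintained at high copy from a ColE1/pUC-type origin and selected with ampicillin through the β-lactamase gene. An f1 origin is also present. For selection in mammalian cells, an SV40 early promoter drives a neomycin phosphotransferase gene followed by an SV40 polyadenylation signal, which allows G418 selection of stable transfectants.

The expression cassette uses the human CMV immediate-early enhancer and promoter to transcribe a single fusion open reading frame, terminated by the bovine growth hormone polyadenylation signal. The catalogue entry lists N-terminal HA and Clover tags. The feature table annotates the Clover green/yellow fluorescent protein directly upstream of human HIF1A, but the short HA epitope is not annotated separately. The HIF-1alpha insert of roughly 2.5 kb lies between retained BsrGI and NotI sites and carries a serine-to-aspartate substitution at residue 786. Substitutions of this kind are commonly used to mimic phosphorylation, although the record does not state the rationale. T7 and SP6 promoters flank the cassette.

The construct is intended for expressing a fluorescent, epitope-tagged HIF-1alpha mutant in mammalian cells. This allows live imaging of the protein through Clover and HA-based detection, for instance in comparison with the wild-type parent construct.
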