Addgene plasmid #163368: HA-Clover-HIF-1alpha S786D
Purpose: Express HA- and Clover-tagged HIF-1alpha (with a site-directed mutation Ser786Asp) plasmid
Depositing lab: Violaine Sée. Depositing organization: University of Liverpool.
Backbone
  Vector backbone: HA-Clover-HIF-1_ Wildtype
  Backbone manufacturer: Leonard Daly
  Backbone size w/o insert (bp): 6179
  Vector type: Mammalian Expression
  Selectable markers: Neomycin (select with G418)
Growth in bacteria
  Bacterial resistance: Ampicillin, 100 μg/mL
  Growth temperature: 37°C
  Growth strain: DH5alpha
  Copy number: High Copy
Gene/Insert
  Gene/Insert name: Hypoxia Inducible Factor 1 alpha S786D (alt name: HIF-1a)
  Species: H. sapiens (human)
  Insert size (bp): 2481
  Mutation: S786D
  Entrez Gene: HIF1A (a.k.a. HIF-1-alpha, HIF-1A, HIF-1alpha, HIF1, HIF1-ALPHA, MOP1, PASD8, bHLHe78)
  Promoter: CMV Promoter
  Tag / fusion protein: HA- and Clover-tagged (N terminal on backbone)
  Cloning method: Restriction Enzyme; 5′ cloning site BsrGI (not destroyed); 3′ cloning site NotI (not destroyed)
  Sequencing primers: 5′ GCAGAACACCCCCATCGG; 3′ GAACAGAATGGAATGGAGC
Resource information
  A portion of this plasmid was derived from a plasmid made by: HIF1A Gene from HA-HIF1alpha-pcDNA3 from William Kaelin (Addgene plasmid # 18949)
Terms and licenses: Academic/Nonprofit Terms; Industry Terms: Not Available to Industry
Depositor comments: Site-directed Mutagenesis
How to cite: HA-Clover-HIF-1alpha S786D was a gift from Violaine Sée (Addgene plasmid # 163368 ; http://n2t.net/addgene:163368 ; RRID:Addgene_163368)
